>Addgene plasmid #245653 | pICSL13003 | addgene full sequence | sequence record 495394 | Addgene NGS Result
TTGAGATCCTTTTTTTCTGCGCGTAATCTGCTGCTTGCAAACAAAAAAACCACCGCTACCAGCGGTGGTT
TGTTTGCCGGATCAAGAGCTACCAACTCTTTTTCCGAAGGTAACTGGCTTCAGCAGAGCGCAGATACCAA
ATACTGTTCTTCTAGTGTAGCCGTAGTTAGGCCACCACTTCAAGAACTCTGTAGCACCGCCTACATACCT
CGCTCTGCTAATCCTGTTACCAGTGGCTGCTGCCAGTGGCGATAAGTCGTGTCTTACCGGGTTGGACTCA
AGACGATAGTTACCGGATAAGGCGCAGCGGTCGGGCTGAACGGGGGGTTCGTGCACACAGCCCAGCTTGG
AGCGAACGACCTACACCGAACTGAGATACCTACAGCGTGAGCTATGAGAAAGCGCCACGCTTCCCGAAGG
GAGAAAGGCGGACAGGTATCCGGTAAGCGGCAGGGTCGGAACAGGAGAGCGCACGAGGGAGCTTCCAGGG
GGAAACGCCTGGTATCTTTATAGTCCTGTCGGGTTTCGCCACCTCTGACTTGAGCGTCGATTTTTGTGAT
GCTCGTCAGGGGGGCGGAGCCTATGGAAAAACGCCAGCAACGCGGCCTTTTTACGGTTCCTGGCCTTTTG
CTGGCCTTTTGCTCACATGTTCTTTCCTGCGTTATCCCCTGATTCTGTGGATAACCGTATTACCGCCTTT
GAGTGAGCTGATACCGCTCGCCGCAGCCGAACGACCGAGCGCAGCGAGTCAGTGAGCGAGGAAGCGGAAG
AGCGCCCAATACGCAAACCGCCTCTCCCCGCGCGTTGGCCGATTCATTAATCACTCTGTGGTCTCAGGAG
AGCTTGCATGCCGGTCGACTCTAGAGGATCCGGGTGACAGCCCTCCGACGGGTGACAGCCCTCCGACGGG
TGACAGCCCTCCGAATTCTAGAGGATCCGGGTGACAGCCCTCCGACGGGTGACAGCCCTCCGACGGGTGA
CAGCCCTCCGAATTCGAGCTCGGTACCCGGGGATCTGTCGACCTCGATCGAGATCTTCGCAAGACCCTTC
CTCTATATAAGGAAGTTCATTTCATTTGGAGAGGACACGCTGAAGCTAGTCGACTCTAGCCCATTGAGAC
CACGAAGTGGCTCTTCAGTGGACGAAAGGGCCTCGTGATACGCCTATTTTTATAGGTTAATGTCATGATA
ATAATGGTTTCTTAGACGTCAGGTGGCACTTTTCGGGGAAATGTGCGCGGAACCCCTATTTGTTTATTTT
TCTAAATACATTCAAATATGTATCCGCTCATGAGACAATAACCCTGATAAATGCTTCAATAATATTGAAA
AAGGAAGAGTATGCGCTCACGCAACTGGTCCAGAACCTTGACCGAACGCAGCGGTGGTAACGGCGCAGTG
GCGGTTTTCATGGCTTGTTATGACTGTTTTTTTTTGGGGTACAGTCTATGCCTCGGGCATCCAAGCAGCA
AGCGCGTTACGCCGTGGGTCGATGTTTGATGTTATGGAGCAGCAACGATGTTACGCAGCAGGGCAGTCGC
CCTAAAACAAAGTTAAACATCATGAGGGAAGCGGTGATCGCCGAAGTATCGACTCAACTATCAGAGGTAG
TTGGCGTCATCGAGCGCCATCTCGAACCGACGTTGCTGGCCGTACATTTGTACGGCTCCGCAGTGGATGG
CGGCCTGAAGCCACACAGCGATATTGATTTGCTGGTTACGGTGACCGTAAGGCTTGATGAAACAACGCGG
CGAGCTTTGATCAACGACCTTTTGGAAACTTCGGCTTCCCCTGGAGAGAGCGAGATTCTCCGCGCTGTAG
AAGTCACCATTGTTGTGCACGACGACATCATTCCGTGGCGTTATCCAGCTAAGCGCGAACTGCAATTTGG
AGAATGGCAGCGCAATGACATTCTTGCAGGTATCTTCGAGCCAGCCACGATCGACATTGATCTGGCTATC
TTGCTGACAAAAGCAAGAGAACATAGCGTTGCCTTGGTAGGTCCAGCGGCGGAGGAACTCTTTGATCCGG
TTCCTGAACAGGATCTATTTGAGGCGCTAAATGAAACCTTAACGCTATGGAACTCGCCGCCCGACTGGGC
TGGCGATGAGCGAAATGTAGTGCTTACGTTGTCCCGCATTTGGTACAGCGCAGTAACCGGCAAAATCGCG
CCGAAGGATGTCGCTGCCGACTGGGCAATGGAGCGCCTGCCGGCCCAGTATCAGCCCGTCATACTTGAAG
CTAGACAGGCTTATCTTGGACAAGAAGAAGATCGCTTGGCCTCGCGCGCAGATCAGTTGGAAGAATTTGT
CCATTACGTAAAAGGCGAGATCACCAAGGTAGTCGGCAAATAACTGTCAGACCAAGTTTACTCATATATA
CTTTAGATTGATTTAAAACTTCATTTTTAATTTAAAAGGATCTAGGTGAAGATCCTTTTTGATAATCTCA
TGACCAAAATCCCTTAACGTGAGTTTTCGTTCCACTGAGCGTCAGACCCCGTAGAAAAGATCAAAGGATC
TTC
Features (pLannotate 1.2.2; 15 found; start..end, strand, type, name):
      1..589     +  rep_origin     ori: high-copy-number ColE1/pMB1/pBR322/pUC origin of replication
    772..821     +  CDS            lacI (fragment): lac repressor; lacI; The lac repressor binds to the lac operator to inhibit transcription in E. coli. This inhibition can be relieved by adding lactose or isopropyl-β-D-thiogalactopyranoside (IPTG).
    853..871     -  misc_feature   MCS (fragment): pUC18/19 multiple cloning site
    871..888     +  protein_bind   UAS (fragment): upstream activating sequence mediating Gal4-dependent induction Gal4
    889..906     +  protein_bind   UAS (fragment): upstream activating sequence mediating Gal4-dependent induction Gal4
    907..925     +  protein_bind   UAS (fragment): upstream activating sequence mediating Gal4-dependent induction Gal4
    938..955     +  protein_bind   UAS (fragment): upstream activating sequence mediating Gal4-dependent induction Gal4
    956..973     +  protein_bind   UAS (fragment): upstream activating sequence mediating Gal4-dependent induction Gal4
    974..992     +  protein_bind   UAS (fragment): upstream activating sequence mediating Gal4-dependent induction Gal4
    990..1015    +  misc_feature   MCS (fragment): pUC18/19 multiple cloning site
   1039..1085    +  promoter       minimal CaMV 35S promoter: minimal 35S promoter from cauliflower mosaic virus
   1236..1340    +  promoter       AmpR promoter: bla
   1331..1411    -  CDS            int (fragment): INT2_ECOLX - Protein inferred from homology: Swiss-Prot protein existence level 3. Putative integrase believed to be involved in the insertion of antibiotic resistance genes into plasmids and transposons. From Escherichia coli.
   1499..1555    +  CDS            GmR (fragment): gentamycin acetyltransferase; aacC1; confers resistance to gentamycin
   1562..2350    +  CDS            aadA: S3AD_ECOLX - Experimental evidence at protein level: Swiss-Prot protein existence level 1. Mediates bacterial resistance to the antibiotics streptomycin and spectinomycin. From Escherichia coli.
