[The description below was written by a language model from this plasmid's Addgene catalogue record and pLannotate feature annotations shown in this document.]
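Description:
pICSL13003 is a Level 0 Golden Gate (MoClo syntax) promoter module built in the small pICSL01008 synthetic-biology backbone and maintained in E. coli. It replicates from a high-copy ColE1/pUC-type origin and is selected with spectinomycin through an aadA gene. The annotation places an AmpR (bla) promoter upstream of this gene. Short fragments annotated as integrase, gentamicin acetyltransferase, lacI and pUC multiple cloning site appear to be remnants of the backbone's construction rather than functional elements.

The payload is a 278 bp synthetic promoter made of six Gal4 upstream activating sequences, arranged in the feature table as two clusters of three, followed by a minimal CaMV 35S promoter. The minimal promoter would be expected to give little transcription alone. Expression depends on a Gal4 DNA-binding-domain transcription factor binding to the UAS repeats. The record describes the part as belonging to a dexamethasone-inducible expression system, in which a steroid-responsive Gal4-based activator, supplied from a separate construct and not encoded here, would switch on the promoter when dexamethasone is added.

Internal BsaI and BpiI sites were removed by point mutation so that the part is compatible with Type IIS assembly. The module carries GGAG and CCAT fusion overhangs for ordered ligation with downstream parts into a Level 1 transcription unit. The catalogue lists the insert species as Agrobacterium tumefaciens, although the annotated elements are Gal4-binding sites and a cauliflower mosaic virus minimal promoter. The 35S core promoter suggests use in plants, but the record does not name a target host. The construct serves as a reusable inducible promoter building block.
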