Addgene plasmid #245653: pICSL13003
Purpose: Level 0 Golden Gate part 6GAL4UAS (Dex inducible expression system) promoter, GGAG - CCAT
Depositing lab: Mark Youles. Depositing organization: Sainsbury Laboratory, Norwich.
Backbone
  Vector backbone: pICSL01008
  Backbone size w/o insert (bp): 2249
  Vector type: Synthetic Biology
Growth in bacteria
  Bacterial resistance: Spectinomycin, 50 μg/mL
  Growth temperature: 37°C
  Growth strain: DH5alpha
  Copy number: High Copy
Gene/Insert
  Gene/Insert name: 6GAL4UAS (Dex inducible expression system) promoter
  Species: Agrobacterium tumefaciens
  Insert size (bp): 278
  Mutation: BsaI/BpiI sites removed by point-mutation
  Cloning method: Restriction Enzyme; 5′ cloning site BsaI (destroyed during cloning); 3′ cloning site BsaI (destroyed during cloning)
  Sequencing primers: 5′ TCACATGTTCTTTCCTGCG; 3′ GTCTCATGAGCGGATACATATTTGAATG
Terms and licenses: Academic/Nonprofit Terms; Industry Terms: Not Available to Industry
Depositor comments: Level 0 promoter module used for GoldenGate assemblies using the MoClo overhang syntax
How to cite: pICSL13003 was a gift from Mark Youles (Addgene plasmid # 245653 ; http://n2t.net/addgene:245653 ; RRID:Addgene_245653)
